Addgene plasmid #96872: pWT057a
Purpose: HHR-bsgRNA-EMX1
Depositing lab: David Liu. Depositing organization: Harvard University. Publication: Aptazyme-embedded guide RNAs enable ligand-responsive genome editing and transcriptional activation. Tang W, Hu JH, Liu DR. Nat Commun. 2017 Jun 28;8:15939. doi: 10.1038/ncomms15939. PubMed 28656978.
Backbone
  Vector backbone: pFYF1320
  Vector type: Mammalian Expression
Growth in bacteria
  Bacterial resistance: Ampicillin, 100 μg/mL
  Growth temperature: 37°C
  Growth strain: DH5alpha
  Copy number: High Copy
Gene/Insert
  Gene/Insert name: HHR-bsgRNA-EMX1
  gRNA/shRNA sequence: GTTCTTCTGCTCGGACTCGGTACATCCAGCTGATGAGTCCCAAATAGGACGAAACGCGCTTCGGTGCGTCCTGGATTCCACGAGTCCGAGCAGAAGAAGAAGTTTTAGAGCTAGAAATAGCAAGTTAAAATAAGGCTAGTCCGTTATCAACTTGAAAAAGTGGCACCGAGTCGGTGCTTTTTTT
  Species: H. sapiens (human)
  Cloning method: Unknown
Terms and licenses: Academic/Nonprofit Terms; Industry Terms: Not Available to Industry
How to cite: pWT057a was a gift from David Liu (Addgene plasmid # 96872 ; http://n2t.net/addgene:96872 ; RRID:Addgene_96872)
