[The description below was written by a language model from this plasmid's Addgene catalogue record and pLannotate feature annotations shown in this document.]
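Description:
pWT057a is a small (about 3.8 kb) mammalian expression plasmid built on the pFYF1320 guide RNA backbone. It is maintained in E. coli through a high-copy ColE1/pUC-type origin and selected with ampicillin via the β-lactamase gene and its native promoter. Short fragments of an attB1 Gateway site and an M13 origin are also annotated; these appear to be backbone remnants rather than functional parts.

The payload is a human U6 (RNA polymerase III) promoter driving "HHR-bsgRNA-EMX1", a modified Streptococcus pyogenes Cas9 single guide RNA directed at the human EMX1 locus. Between the U6 promoter and the standard gRNA scaffold, the feature table identifies a hammerhead ribozyme, consistent with the insert name. The associated publication concerns aptazyme-embedded guide RNAs for ligand-responsive genome editing and transcriptional activation. In that context, "bsgRNA" most plausibly denotes a blocked sgRNA, in which a 5′ extension masks the spacer until self-cleavage by the ribozyme releases it, although the record does not spell out the abbreviation. As annotated, the ribozyme carries no ligand-binding aptamer, which suggests this construct serves as a constitutively cleaving reference for the ligand-regulated versions, but the record does not state that role explicitly.

Downstream of the guide cassette is a second transcription unit: a truncated CMV promoter (CMVd2), a multiple cloning site, the near-infrared fluorescent protein iRFP670, a short SV40 large T antigen fragment (possibly a nuclear localisation sequence) and the SV40 polyadenylation signal. This reporter probably serves to mark transfected cells. The plasmid encodes no Cas9, so the nuclease or a dCas9 activator must be supplied separately.
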