Features (pLannotate 1.2.2; 13 found; start..end, strand, type, name):
     13..30      +  protein_bind   attB1 (fragment): mutant version of attB; recombination site for the Gateway® BP reaction BP Clonase™
     82..322     +  promoter       U6 promoter: RNA polymerase III promoter for human U6 snRNA
    353..405     +  ncRNA          Hammerhead 1: Accession: RF00163 - Hammerhead ribozyme (type I)
    432..507     +  misc_RNA       gRNA scaffold: guide RNA scaffold for the Streptococcus pyogenes CRISPR/Cas9 system
    619..670     +  promoter       CMVd2 promoter: truncated human cytomegalovirus (CMV) immediate early promoter that yields moderately reduced expression relative to the full-length promoter
    693..773     +  misc_feature   MCS: multiple cloning site
    781..1716    +  CDS            iRFP670: near-infrared fluorescent protein with an emission peak at 670 nm, engineered from a bacterial phytochrome (Shcherbakova and Verkhusha, 2013) derived from Rhodopseudomonas palustris RpBphP6
   1732..1815    +  CDS            large T antigen (fragment): large T antigen from SV40 (simian virus 40)
   1838..1959    +  polyA_signal   SV40 poly(A) signal: SV40 polyadenylation signal
   1966..2010    -  rep_origin     M13 ori (fragment): M13 bacteriophage origin of replication; arrow indicates direction of (+) strand synthesis
   2070..2658    -  rep_origin     ori: high-copy-number ColE1/pMB1/pBR322/pUC origin of replication
   2829..3689    -  CDS            AmpR: β-lactamase; bla; confers resistance to ampicillin, carbenicillin, and related antibiotics
   3690..3794    -  promoter       AmpR promoter: bla
>Addgene plasmid #96872 | pWT057a | addgene full sequence | sequence record 189237 | Addgene NGS Result
GACGTCGCTAGCTGTACAAAAAAGCAGGCTTTAAAGGAACCAATTCAGTCGACTGGATCCGGTACCAAGG
TCGGGCAGGAAGAGGGCCTATTTCCCATGATTCCTTCATATTTGCATATACGATACAAGGCTGTTAGAGA
GATAATTAGAATTAATTTGACTGTAAACACAAAGATATTAGTACAAAATACGTGACGTAGAAAGTAATAA
TTTCTTGGGTAGTTTGCAGTTTTAAAATTATGTTTTAAAATGGACTATCATATGCTTACCGTAACTTGAA
AGTATTTCGATTTCTTGGCTTTATATATCTTGTGGAAAGGACGAAACACCGTTCTTCTGCTCGGACTCGG
TACATCCAGCTGATGAGTCCCAAATAGGACGAAACGCGCTTCGGTGCGTCCTGGATTCCACGAGTCCGAG
CAGAAGAAGAAGTTTTAGAGCTAGAAATAGCAAGTTAAAATAAGGCTAGTCCGTTATCAACTTGAAAAAG
TGGCACCGAGTCGGTGCTTTTTTTAAGCTTGGGCCGCTCGAGGTACCTCTCTACATATGACATGGGAGTT
TGTTTTGGCACCAAAATCAACGGGACTTTCCAAAATGTCGTAACAACTCCGCCCCATTGACGCAAATGGG
CGGTAGGCGTGTACGGTGGGAGGTCTATATAAGCAGAGCTGGTTTAGTGAACCGTCAGATCCGCTAGCGC
TACCGGACTCAGATCTCGAGCTCAAGCTTCGAATTCTGCAGTCGACGGTACCGCGGGCCCGGGATCCACC
GGTCGCCACCATGGCGCGTAAGGTCGATCTCACCTCCTGCGATCGCGAGCCGATCCACATCCCCGGCAGC
ATTCAGCCGTGCGGCTGCCTGCTAGCCTGCGACGCGCAGGCGGTGCGGATCACGCGCATTACGGAAAATG
CCGGCGCGTTCTTTGGACGCGAAACTCCGCGGGTCGGTGAGCTACTCGCCGATTACTTCGGCGAGACCGA
AGCCCATGCGCTGCGCAACGCACTGGCGCAGTCCTCCGATCCAAAGCGACCGGCGCTGATCTTCGGTTGG
CGCGACGGCCTGACCGGCCGCACCTTCGACATCTCACTGCATCGCCATGACGGTACATCGATCATCGAGT
TCGAGCCTGCGGCGGCCGAACAGGCCGACAATCCGCTGCGGCTGACGCGGCAGATCATCGCGCGCACCAA
AGAACTGAAGTCGCTCGAAGAGATGGCCGCACGGGTGCCGCGCTATCTGCAGGCGATGCTCGGCTATCAC
CGCGTGATGTTGTACCGCTTCGCGGACGACGGCTCCGGGATGGTGATCGGCGAGGCGAAGCGCAGCGACC
TCGAGAGCTTTCTCGGTCAGCACTTTCCGGCGTCGCTGGTCCCGCAGCAGGCGCGGCTACTGTACTTGAA
GAACGCGATCCGCGTGGTCTCGGATTCGCGCGGCATCAGCAGCCGGATCGTGCCCGAGCACGACGCCTCC
GGCGCCGCGCTCGATCTGTCGTTCGCGCACCTGCGCAGCATCTCGCCCTGCCATCTCGAATTTCTGCGGA
ACATGGGCGTCAGCGCCTCGATGTCGCTGTCGATCATCATTGACGGCACGCTATGGGGATTGATCATCTG
TCATCATTACGAGCCGCGTGCCGTGCCGATGGCGCAGCGCGTCGCGGCCGAAATGTTCGCCGACTTCTTA
TCGCTGCACTTCACCGCCGCCCACCACCAACGCTAAGCGGCCGCGACTCTAGATCATAATCAGCCATACC
ACATTTGTAGAGGTTTTACTTGCTTTAAAAAACCTCCCACACCTCCCCCTGAACCTGAAACATAAAATGA
ATGCAATTGTTGTTGTTAACTTGTTTATTGCAGCTTATAATGGTTACAAATAAAGCAATAGCATCACAAA
TTTCACAAATAAAGCATTTTTTTCACTGCATTCTAGTTGTGGTTTGTCCAAACTCATCAATGTATCTTAA
GGCGTAAATTGTAAGCGTTAATATTTTGTTAAAATTCGCGTTAAATTTTTATGTGAGCAAAAGGCCAGCA
AAAGGCCAGGAACCGTAAAAAGGCCGCGTTGCTGGCGTTTTTCCATAGGCTCCGCCCCCCTGACGAGCAT
CACAAAAATCGACGCTCAAGTCAGAGGTGGCGAAACCCGACAGGACTATAAAGATACCAGGCGTTTCCCC
CTGGAAGCTCCCTCGTGCGCTCTCCTGTTCCGACCCTGCCGCTTACCGGATACCTGTCCGCCTTTCTCCC
TTCGGGAAGCGTGGCGCTTTCTCATAGCTCACGCTGTAGGTATCTCAGTTCGGTGTAGGTCGTTCGCTCC
AAGCTGGGCTGTGTGCACGAACCCCCCGTTCAGCCCGACCGCTGCGCCTTATCCGGTAACTATCGTCTTG
AGTCCAACCCGGTAAGACACGACTTATCGCCACTGGCAGCAGCCACTGGTAACAGGATTAGCAGAGCGAG
GTATGTAGGCGGTGCTACAGAGTTCTTGAAGTGGTGGCCTAACTACGGCTACACTAGAAGAACAGTATTT
GGTATCTGCGCTCTGCTGAAGCCAGTTACCTTCGGAAAAAGAGTTGGTAGCTCTTGATCCGGCAAACAAA
CCACCGCTGGTAGCGGTGGTTTTTTTGTTTGCAAGCAGCAGATTACGCGCAGAAAAAAAGGATCTCAAGA
AGATCCTTTGATCTTTTCTACGGGGTCTGACGCTCAGTGGAACGAAAACTCACGTTAAGGGATTTTGGTC
ATGAGATTATCAAAAAGGATCTTCACCTAGATCCTTTTAAATTAAAAATGAAGTTTTAAATCAATCTAAA
GTATATATGAGTAAACTTGGTCTGACAGTTACCAATGCTTAATCAGTGAGGCACCTATCTCAGCGATCTG
TCTATTTCGTTCATCCATAGTTGCCTGACTCCCCGTCGTGTAGATAACTACGATACGGGAGGGCTTACCA
TCTGGCCCCAGTGCTGCAATGATACCGCGAGACCCACGCTCACCGGCTCCAGATTTATCAGCAATAAACC
AGCCAGCCGGAAGGGCCGAGCGCAGAAGTGGTCCTGCAACTTTATCCGCCTCCATCCAGTCTATTAATTG
TTGCCGGGAAGCTAGAGTAAGTAGTTCGCCAGTTAATAGTTTGCGCAACGTTGTTGCCATTGCTACAGGC
ATCGTGGTGTCACGCTCGTCGTTTGGTATGGCTTCATTCAGCTCCGGTTCCCAACGATCAAGGCGAGTTA
CATGATCCCCCATGTTGTGCAAAAAAGCGGTTAGCTCCTTCGGTCCTCCGATCGTTGTCAGAAGTAAGTT
GGCCGCAGTGTTATCACTCATGGTTATGGCAGCACTGCATAATTCTCTTACTGTCATGCCATCCGTAAGA
TGCTTTTCTGTGACTGGTGAGTACTCAACCAAGTCATTCTGAGAATAGTGTATGCGGCGACCGAGTTGCT
CTTGCCCGGCGTCAATACGGGATAATACCGCGCCACATAGCAGAACTTTAAAAGTGCTCATCATTGGAAA
ACGTTCTTCGGGGCGAAAACTCTCAAGGATCTTACCGCTGTTGAGATCCAGTTCGATGTAACCCACTCGT
GCACCCAACTGATCTTCAGCATCTTTTACTTTCACCAGCGTTTCTGGGTGAGCAAAAACAGGAAGGCAAA
ATGCCGCAAAAAAGGGAATAAGGGCGACACGGAAATGTTGAATACTCATACTCTTCCTTTTTCAATATTA
TTGAAGCATTTATCAGGGTTATTGTCTCATGAGCGGATACATATTTGAATGTATTTAGAAAAATAAACAA
ATAGGGGTTCCGCGCACATTTCCCCGAAAAGTGCCACCT
